>Addgene plasmid #129461 | pB-MultiplexedReporter-MOR170-1 | depositor full sequence | sequence record 249171 | pB-MultiplexedReporter-MOR170-1 sequence 9688 bps
AATGAAGTTTTAAATCAATCTAAAGTATATATGAGTAAACTTGGTCTGACAGTTACCAATGCTTAATCAG
TGAGGCACCTATCTCAGCGATCTGTCTATTTCGTTCATCCATAGTTGCCTGACTCCCCGTCGTGTAGATA
ACTACGATACGGGAGGGCTTACCATCTGGCCCCAGTGCTGCAATGATACCGCGAGACCCACGCTCACCGG
CTCCAGATTTATCAGCAATAAACCAGCCAGCCGGAAGGGCCGAGCGCAGAAGTGGTCCTGCAACTTTATC
CGCCTCCATCCAGTCTATTAATTGTTGCCGGGAAGCTAGAGTAAGTAGTTCGCCAGTTAATAGTTTGCGC
AACGTTGTTGCCATTGCTACAGGCATCGTGGTGTCACGCTCGTCGTTTGGTATGGCTTCATTCAGCTCCG
GTTCCCAACGATCAAGGCGAGTTACATGATCCCCCATGTTGTGCAAAAAAGCGGTTAGCTCCTTCGGTCC
TCCGATCGTTGTCAGAAGTAAGTTGGCCGCAGTGTTATCACTCATGGTTATGGCAGCACTGCATAATTCT
CTTACTGTCATGCCATCCGTAAGATGCTTTTCTGTGACTGGTGAGTACTCAACCAAGTCATTCTGAGAAT
AGTGTATGCGGCGACCGAGTTGCTCTTGCCCGGCGTCAATACGGGATAATACCGCGCCACATAGCAGAAC
TTTAAAAGTGCTCATCATTGGAAAACGTTCTTCGGGGCGAAAACTCTCAAGGATCTTACCGCTGTTGAGA
TCCAGTTCGATGTAACCCACTCGTGCACCCAACTGATCTTCAGCATCTTTTACTTTCACCAGCGTTTCTG
GGTGAGCAAAAACAGGAAGGCAAAATGCCGCAAAAAAGGGAATAAGGGCGACACGGAAATGTTGAATACT
CATACTCTTCCTTTTTCAATATTATTGAAGCATTTATCAGGGTTATTGTCTCATGAGCGGATACATATTT
GAATGTATTTAGAAAAATAAACAAATAGGGGTTCCGCGCACATTTCCCCGAAAAGTGCCACCTAAATTGT
AAGCGTTAATATTTTGTTAAAATTCGCGTTAAATTTTTGTTAAATCAGCTCATTTTTTAACCAATAGGCC
GAAATCGGCAAAATCCCTTATAAATCAAAAGAATAGACCGAGATAGGGT
[37 nt withheld, positions 1170-1206]
AAAGAACGTGGACTCCAACGTCAAAGG
[49 nt withheld, positions 1234-1282]
T
[91 nt withheld, positions 1284-1374]
G
[124 nt withheld, positions 1376-1499]
CCCATTCGCCATTCAGGCTGCGCAACTGTTGGGAAGGGCGATCGGTGCGGGCCTCTTCGCTATTACGCCA
GCTGGCGAAAGGGGGATGTGCTGCAAGGCGATTAAGTTGGGTAACGCCAGGGTTTTCCCAGTCACGACGT
TGTAAAACGACGGCCAGTGAGCGCGCCTCGTTCATTCACGTTTTTGAACCCGTGGAGGACGGGCAGACTC
GCGGTGCAAATGTGTTTTACAGCGTGATGGAGCAGATGAAGATGCTCGACACGCTGCAGAACACGCAGCT
AGATTAACCCTAGAAAGATAATCATATTGTGACGTACGTTAAAGATAATCATGTGTAAAATTGACGCATG
TGTTTTATCGGTCTGTATATCGAGGTTTATTTATTAATTTGAATAGATATTAAGTTTTATTATATTTACA
CTTACATACTAATAATAAATTCAACAAACAATTTATTTATGTTTATTTATTTATTAAAAAAAACAAAAAC
TCAAAATTTCTTCTATAAAGTAACAAAACTTTTATGAGGGACAGCCCCCCCCCAAAGCCCCCAGGGATGT
AATTACGTCCCTCCCCCGCTAGGGGGCAGCAGCGAGCCGCCCGGGGCTCCGCTCCGGTCCGGCGCTCCCC
CCGCATCCCCGAGCCGGCAGCGTGCGGGGACAGCCCGGGCACGGGGAAGGTGGCACGGGATCGCTTTCCT
CTGAACGCTTCTCGCTGCTCTTTGAGCCTGCAGACACCTGGGGGGATACGGGGAAAAGGCCTCCACGGCC
ACTAGTATTATGCCCAGTACATGACCTTATGAACCGTCGTGACGTCAGACAGACCACGCGATCGCTCGAG
TCCGCCGGTCAATCCGGTGACGTCACGGGCCTCTTCGCTATTACGCCAGCTGGCGAAAGGGGGTTGACGT
CACATTAAATCGGCCAACGCGCGGGGAGAGGCGGTGACGTCAACAGGCATCGTGGTGTCACGCTCGTCGT
GACGTCAGTCGCTTTAACTGGCCCTGGCTTTGGCAGCCTGTGCTCAGCCTGACGTCAGAGGCCTGACGTC
AGAGAGCCTGACGTCAGAGAGCCTGACGTCAGAGAGCGGAGACTCTAGAGGGTATATAATGGAAGCTCGA
ATTCCAGCTTGGCATTCCGGTACTGTTGGTAAAATGGTGTCCAAGGGCGAAGAGGACAACATGGCCATCA
TCAAAGAATTCATGCGGTTCAAGGTGCACATGGAAGGCAGCGTGAACGGCCACGAGTTCGAGATTGAGGG
CGAGGGCGAAGGCAGACCCTACGAGGGAACACAGACCGCCAAGCTGAAAGTGACCAAGGGCGGACCCCTG
CCCTTCGCCTGGGATATCCTGAGCCCCCAGTTTATGTACGGCAGCAAGGCCTACGTGAAGCACCCCGCCG
ACATCCCCGACTACCTGAAGCTGAGCTTCCCCGAGGGCTTCAAGTGGGAGAGAGTGATGAACTTCGAGGA
CGGCGGCGTCGTGACCGTGACCCAGGATAGCTCTCTGCAGGACGGCGAGTTCATCTACAAAGTGAAGCTG
CGGGGCACCAACTTCCCCAGCGACGGACCCGTGATGCAGAAAAAGACCATGGGCTGGGAGGCCAGCAGCG
AGAGAATGTACCCTGAGGATGGCGCCCTGAAGGGCGAGATCAAGCAGCGGCTGAAACTGAAGGATGGCGG
CCACTACGACGCCGAAGTGAAAACCACCTACAAGGCCAAGAAACCCGTGCAGCTGCCTGGCGCCTACAAC
GTGAACATCAAGCTGGACATCACCAGCCACAACGAGGACTACACCATCGTGGAACAGTACGAGCGGGCCG
AGGGCAGACACTCTACAGGCGGAATGGACGAGCTGTACAAGTGAACGCGTNNNNNNNNNNNNNNNCGACG
CATCTGATTAAAGGGGGTACCTTATGTTCACAACTGGCGTGAATGTAACTGTATTCAGCGATGACCCACA
CAGGCATAGAGTGTCTGCTATTAATAACTATGCTCAAAAATTGTGTACCTTTAGCTTTTTAATTTGTAAA
GGGGTTAATAAGGAATATTTGATGTATAGTGCCTTGACTAGAACCGGTGCGATGACACACTAGTCCACAC
AGGCATAGAGTGTCTGCTATTAATAACTATGCTCAAAAATTGTGTACCTTTAGCTTTTTAATTTGTAAAG
GGGTTAATAAGGAATATTTGATGTATAGTGCCTTGACTAGAGATCATAATCAGCCATACCACATTTGTAG
AGGTTTTACTTGCTTTAAAAAACCTCCCACACCTCCCCCTGAACCTGAAACATAAAATGAATGCAATTGT
TGTTGTTAACTTGTTTATTGCAGCTTATAATGGTTACAAATAAAGCAATAGCATCACAAATTTCACAAAT
AAAGCATTTTTTTCACTGCATTCTAGTTGTGGTTTGTCCAAACTCATCAATGTATCTTATCATGTCTGGA
TCCCCAGGAAGCTCCTCTGTGTCCTCATAAACCCTAACCTCGGATCCGAGGACATTCCAATCATAGGGGT
ACCCGACCCATCAAGTGCCACCTGACGTCTCCCTATCAGTGATAGAGAAGTCGACACGTCTCGAGCTCCC
TATCAGTGATAGAGAAGGTACGTCTAGAACGTCTCCCTATCAGTGATAGAGAAGTCGACACGTCTCGAGC
TCCCTATCAGTGATAGAGAAGGTACGTCTAGAACGTCTCCCTATCAGTGATAGAGAAGTCGACACGTCTC
GAGCTCCCTATCAGTGATAGAGAAGGTACGTCTAGAACGTCTCCCTATCAGTGATAGAGAAGTCGACACG
TCTCGAGCTCCCTATCAGTGATAGAGAAGGTACCCCCTATATAAGCAGAGCTCGTTTAGTGAACCGTCAG
ATCGCCTGGAGACGCCATCCACGCTGTTTTGACCTCCATAGAAGACACCGGGACCGATCCAGCCTGAGCT
CGTTTAGTGACCGTCAGATCACTAGAAGCTTTATTGCGGTAGTTTATCACAGTTAAATTGCTAACGCAGT
CAGTGCTTCTGGCCGCCACCATGAGACCCCAGATCCTGCTGCTCCTGGCCCTGCTGACCCTAGGCCTGGC
TCATATGAATGGCACAGAAGGCCCTAACTTCTACGTGCCCTTCTCCAATGCGACGGGTGTGGTACGCGAA
TTCACGCGTATGCCACTCAATGCACAAAAGACTATGGAAAATGATTCTTCTGTGTCTGAGTTTATTCTTA
TGGGACTGACAGACCAACCTGAGCTCCAGCTGCCCTTATTTGTTCTGTTCTTGGTGAACTACACAGTCAC
TGTGATGGGAAATTTGAGCTTAATGAATCTCATTTGCCTAAACTCAAACCTTCACACCCCCATGTACTTT
TTCATCTTCAACCTGTCCTTCATTGACTTCTGTTATTCAATGGTCTTTACCCCCAAAATGCTGATGGGCT
TTGTTGTAGAGAAGAACATCATCTCCTTCAGAGGATGCATGACTCAGCTGTTTTTCTTCCTATTTTTTGT
GAACTCTGAGAGTTATGTGCTGACAGCAATGGCCTATGATCGCTATGTGGCCATCTGTCAGCCACTGCTC
TACAAAGCTGTTATGTCACCTGGCATCTGCTTTCTATTGATATTTTGTACTTATTTGATGGGGCTTGTTA
GTGCCTTATTCCATACAGGTTTTATGATAAGGCTCAACTTTTGTGATTCTAATGTTATCAACCACTATAT
GTGTGATATCTTCCCTCTCTTTCGGCTCTCCTGCAGTAGCACCTATCTCACTGAGCTTGTGAGCTCTGCT
GTGGTGGGTACAGCTATTATCTTATGTTGCCTCATTATCTTAATCTCTTATGGTATGATCCTTTACAATA
TCATTCATATGTCATCAGGTAAGGGTTGGTCCAAAGCCTTGGGCACTTGTGGTTCTCACATTATAACTGT
TAGCTTGTTCTATGTAACTGGGATGCTTGCTTATGTCAAGCCATCATCTGCTGAGACTGTGGGACAGGGG
AAAATTTTCTCAGTATTTTACACTTTTTTGGTGCCCATGCTGAATCCTCTTATTTACAGCCTCAGGAACA
AGGATGTCAAACTTGCTGTGAAAAAAACCTGGAAGAGACTCACATGTTAAGCGGCCGCTTCGAGCAGACA
TGATAAGACCTGCAGGTGGAAAGACTCCTCAGCAGGGCCGACTCTTGTCCATGAGCGGCCGCTTCGAGCA
GACATGATAAGATACATTGATGAGTTTGGACAAACCACAACTAGAATGCAGTGAAAAAAATGCTTTATTT
GTGAAATTTGTGATGCTATTGCTTTATTTGTAACCATTATAAGCTGCAATAAACAAGTTAACAACAACAA
TTGCATTCATTTTATGTTTCAGGTTCAGGGGGAGATGTGGGAGGTTTTTTAAAGCAAGTAAAACCTCTAC
AAATGTGGTAAAATCGATAAGGATCCGGGCTGGCGTAATAGCGAAGAGGGGATCCCCAGGAAGCTCCTCT
GTGTCCTCATAAACCCTAACCTCCTCTACTTGAGAGGACATTCCAATCATAGGCGGCCGCGAAGGATCTG
CGATCGCTCCGGTGCCCGTCAGTGGGCAGAGCGCACATCGCCCACAGTCCCCGAGAAGTTGGGGGGAGGG
GTCGGCAATTGAACGGGTGCCTAGAGAAGGTGGCGCGGGGTAAACTGGGAAAGTGATGTCGTGTACTGGC
TCCGCCTTTTTCCCGAGGGTGGGGGAGAACCGTATATAAGTGCAGTAGTCGCCGTGAACGTTCTTTTTCG
CAACGGGTTTGCCGCCAGAACACAGCTGAAGCTTCGAGGGGCTCGCATCTCTCCTTCACGCGCCCGCCGC
CCTACCTGAGGCCGCCATCCACGCCGGTTGAGTCGCGTTCTGCCGCCTCCCGCCTGTGGTGCCTCCTGAA
CTGCGTCCGCCGTCTAGGTAAGTTTAAAGCTCAGGTCGAGACCGGGCCTTTGTCCGGCGCTCCCTTGGAG
CCTACCTAGACTCAGCCGGCTCTCCACGCTTTGCCTGACCCTGCTTGCTCAACTCTACGTCTTTGTTTCG
TTTTCTGTTCTGCGCCGTTACAGATCCAAGCTGTGACCGGCGCCTACGCTTATTCGTGCCGTGTTATATG
AAAACCTTCAACATCTCTCAGCAGGATCTGGAGCTGGTGGAGGTCGCCACTGAGAAGATCACCATGCTCT
ATGAGGACAACAAGCACCATGTCGGGGCGGCCATCAGGACCAAGACTGGGGAGATCATCTCTGCTGTCCA
CATTGAAGCCTACATTGGCAGGGTCACTGTCTGTGCTGAAGCCATTGCCATTGGGTCTGCTGTGAGCAAC
GGGCAGAAGGACTTTGACACCATTGTGGCTGTCAGGCACCCCTACTCTGATGAGGTGGACAGATCCATCA
GGGTGGTCAGCCCCTGTGGCATGTGTAGAGAGCTGATCTCTGACTATGCTCCTGACTGCTTTGTGCTCAT
TGAGATGAATGGCAAGCTGGTCAAAACCACCATTGAGGAACTCATCCCCCTCAAGTACACCAGGAACTAA
GGGCACAGCAATCAAAAGTAGTCGACAATCAACCTCTGGATTACAAAATTTGTGAAAGATTGACTGGTAT
TCTTAACTATGTTGCTCCTTTTACGCTATGTGGATACGCTGCTTTAATGCCTTTGTATCATGCGTTAACT
AAACTTGTTTATTGCAGCTTATAATGGTTACAAATAAAGCAATAGCATCACAAATTTCACAAATAAAGCA
TTTTTTTCACTGCATTCTAGTTGTGGTTTGTCCAAACTCATCAATGTATCTTATCATGTCTGGAATTGAC
TCAAATGATGTCAATTAGTCTATCAGAAGCTCATCTGGTCTCCCTTCCGGGGGACAAGACATCCCTGTTT
AATATTTAAACAGCAGTGTTCCCAAACTGGGTTCTTATATCCCTTGCTCTGGTCAACCAGGTTGCAGGGT
TTCCTGTCCTCACAGGAACGAAGTCCCTAAAGAAACAGTGGCAGCCAGGTTTAGCCCCGGAATTGACTGG
ATTCCTTTTTTAGGGCCCATTGGTATGGCTTTTTCCCCGTATCCCCCCAGGTGTCTGCAGGCTCAAAGAG
CAGCGAGAAGCGTTCAGAGGAAAGCGATCCCGTGCCACCTTCCCCGTGCCCGGGCTGTCCCCGCACGCTG
CCGGCTCGGGGATGCGGGGGGAGCGCCGGACCGGAGCGGAGCCCCGGGCGGCTCGCTGCTGCCCCCTAGC
GGGGGAGGGACGTAATTACATCCCTGGGGGCTTTGGGGGGGGGCTGTCCCTGATATCTATAACAAGAAAA
TATATATATAATAAGTTATCACGTAAGTAGAACATGAAATAACAATATAATTATCGTATGAGTTAAATCT
TAAAAGTCACGTAAAAGATAATCATGCGTCATTTTGACTCACGCGGTCGTTATAGTTCAAAATCAGTGAC
ACTTACCGCATTGACAAGCACGCCTCACGGGAGCTCCAAGCGGCGACTGAGATGTCCTAAATGCACAGCG
ACGGATTCGCGCTATTTAGAAAGAGAGAGCAATATTTCAAGAATGCATGCGTCAATTTTACGCAGACTAT
CTTTCTAGGGTTAATCTAGCTGCATCAGGATCATATCGTCGGGTCTTTTTTCCGGCTCAGTCATCGCCCA
AGCTGGCGCTATCTGGGCATCGGGGAGGAAGAAGCCCGTGCCTTTTCCCGCGAGGTTGAAGCGGCATGGA
AAGAGTTTGCCGAGGATGACTGCTGCTGCATTGACGTTGAGCGAAAACGCACGTTTACCATGATGATTCG
GGAAGGTGTGGCCATGCACGCCTTTAACGGTGAACTGTTCGTTCAGGCCACCTGGGATACCAGTTCGTCG
CGGCTTTTCCGGACACAGTTCCGGATGGTCAGCCCGAAGCGCATCAGCAACCCGAACAATACCGGCGACA
GCCGGAACTGCCGTGCCGGTGTGCAGATTAATGACAGCGGTGCGGCGCTGGGATATTACGTCAGCGAGGA
CGGGTATCCTGGCTGGATGCCGCAGAAATGGACATGGATACCCCGTGAGTTACCCGGCGGGCGCGCTTGG
CGTAATCATGGTCATAGCTGTTTCCTGTGTGAAATTGTTATCCGCTCACAATTCCACACAACATACGAGC
CGGAAGCATAAAGTGTAAAGCCTGGGGTGCCTAATGAGTGAGCTAACTCACATTAATTGCGTTGCGCTCA
CTGCCCGCTTTCCAGTCGGGAAACCTGTCGTGCCAGCTGCATTAATGAATCGGCCAACGCGCGGGGAGAG
GCGGTTTGCGTATTGGGCGCTCTTCCGCTTCCTCGCTCACTGACTCGCTGCGCTCGGTCGTTCGGCTGCG
GCGAGCGGTATCAGCTCACTCAAAGGCGGTAATACGGTTATCCACAGAATCAGGGGATAACGCAGGAAAG
AACATGTGAGCAAAAGGCCAGCAAAAGGCCAGGAACCGTAAAAAGGCCGCGTTGCTGGCGTTTTTCCATA
GGCTCCGCCCCCCTGACGAGCATCACAAAAATCGACGCTCAAGTCAGAGGTGGCGAAACCCGACAGGACT
ATAAAGATACCAGGCGTTTCCCCCTGGAAGCTCCCTCGTGCGCTCTCCTGTTCCGACCCTGCCGCTTACC
GGATACCTGTCCGCCTTTCTCCCTTCGGGAAGCGTGGCGCTTTCTCATAGCTCACGCTGTAGGTATCTCA
GTTCGGTGTAGGTCGTTCGCTCCAAGCTGGGCTGTGTGCACGAACCCCCCGTTCAGCCCGACCGCTGCGC
CTTATCCGGTAACTATCGTCTTGAGTCCAACCCGGTAAGACACGACTTATCGCCACTGGCAGCAGCCACT
GGTAACAGGATTAGCAGAGCGAGGTATGTAGGCGGTGCTACAGAGTTCTTGAAGTGGTGGCCTAACTACG
GCTACACTAGAAGGACAGTATTTGGTATCTGCGCTCTGCTGAAGCCAGTTACCTTCGGAAAAAGAGTTGG
TAGCTCTTGATCCGGCAAACAAACCACCGCTGGTAGCGGTGGTTTTTTTGTTTGCAAGCAGCAGATTACG
CGCAGAAAAAAAGGATCTCAAGAAGATCCTTTGATCTTTTCTACGGGGTCTGACGCTCAGTGGAACGAAA
ACTCACGTTAAGGGATTTTGGTCATGAGATTATCAAAAAGGATCTTCACCTAGATCCTTTTAAATTAAA
Features (pLannotate 1.2.2; 42 found; start..end, strand, type, name):
     53..913     -  CDS            AmpR: β-lactamase; bla; confers resistance to ampicillin, carbenicillin, and related antibiotics
    914..1018    -  promoter       AmpR promoter: bla
   1071..1499    -  rep_origin     f1 ori (sequence partly withheld): f1 bacteriophage origin of replication; arrow indicates direction of (+) strand synthesis
   1504..1659    -  CDS            lacZα (fragment): LacZα fragment of β-galactosidase; lacZ fragment
   1661..1780    +  CDS            B (fragment): PORTL_LAMBD - Experimental evidence at protein level: Swiss-Prot protein existence level 1. Forms the portal vertex of the capsid (PubMed:6228056, PubMed:6232391). This portal plays critical roles in head assembly, genome packaging, neck/tail attachment, and genome ejection (Probable). The portal protein multimerizes as a single ring-shaped homododecamer arranged around a central channel (PubMed:6232391). Binds to the terminase subunits to form the packaging machine (PubMed:7799432). From Escherichia phage lambda (Bacteriophage lambda).
   2276..2300    +  enhancer       CMV enhancer (fragment): human cytomegalovirus immediate early enhancer
   2365..2402    -  CDS            lacZα (fragment): LacZα fragment of β-galactosidase; lacZ fragment
   2452..2479    -  CDS            bla(M) (fragment): β-lactamase lacking the signal sequence; bla(M); allows cytosolic expression of β-lactamase
   2595..2626    +  promoter       minP: minimal TATA-box promoter with low basal activity
   2653..3360    +  CDS            mCherry: mCherry is a basic (constitutively fluorescent) red fluorescent protein published in 2004, derived from Discosoma sp.. It is reported to be a very rapidly-maturing monomer with low acid sensitivity.
   3455..3571    +  CDS            large T antigen (fragment): large T antigen from SV40 (simian virus 40)
   3593..3714    +  CDS            large T antigen (fragment): large T antigen from SV40 (simian virus 40)
   3711..3794    +  CDS            large T antigen (fragment): large T antigen from SV40 (simian virus 40)
   3817..3951    +  polyA_signal   SV40 poly(A) signal: SV40 polyadenylation signal
   4048..4068    +  promoter       tight TRE promoter (fragment): Tet-responsive promoter PTight, consisting of seven tet operator sequences followed by the minimal CMV promoter
   4085..4105    +  promoter       tight TRE promoter (fragment): Tet-responsive promoter PTight, consisting of seven tet operator sequences followed by the minimal CMV promoter
   4122..4142    +  promoter       tight TRE promoter (fragment): Tet-responsive promoter PTight, consisting of seven tet operator sequences followed by the minimal CMV promoter
   4159..4179    +  promoter       tight TRE promoter (fragment): Tet-responsive promoter PTight, consisting of seven tet operator sequences followed by the minimal CMV promoter
   4196..4216    +  promoter       tight TRE promoter (fragment): Tet-responsive promoter PTight, consisting of seven tet operator sequences followed by the minimal CMV promoter
   4233..4253    +  promoter       tight TRE promoter (fragment): Tet-responsive promoter PTight, consisting of seven tet operator sequences followed by the minimal CMV promoter
   4270..4290    +  promoter       tight TRE promoter (fragment): Tet-responsive promoter PTight, consisting of seven tet operator sequences followed by the minimal CMV promoter
   4307..4327    +  promoter       tight TRE promoter (fragment): Tet-responsive promoter PTight, consisting of seven tet operator sequences followed by the minimal CMV promoter
   4335..4380    +  promoter       TRE3GV promoter (fragment): 3rd-generation Tet-responsive promoter that can be activated by binding of Tet-On® 3G, optimized for retroviral and lentiviral vectors
   4435..4459    +  promoter       tight TRE promoter (fragment): Tet-responsive promoter PTight, consisting of seven tet operator sequences followed by the minimal CMV promoter
   4584..4646    +  CDS            OPSD1_ANGAN (fragment): Experimental evidence at protein level: Swiss-Prot protein existence level 1. Visual pigments such as rhodopsin and porphyropsin are light- absorbing molecules that mediate vision. Rhodopsin consists of an apoprotein, opsin, covalently linked to 11-cis-retinal. This receptor is coupled to the activation of phospholipase C. Porphyropsin consists of opsin covalently linked to 11-cis 3,4-didehydroretinal. From Anguilla anguilla (European freshwater eel) (Muraena anguilla).
   4686..5585    +  CDS            Olfr1019: O1019_MOUSE - Also known as Mor180-1. Experimental evidence at protein level: Swiss-Prot protein existence level 1. Olfactory receptor that is activated by the binding of organosulfur odorants with thioether groups such as (methylthio)methanethiol (MTMT). The activity of this receptor is mediated by G proteins which activate adenylyl cyclase (Probable). From Mus musculus (Mouse).
   5707..5828    -  polyA_signal   SV40 poly(A) signal: SV40 polyadenylation signal
   5851..5919    -  CDS            large T antigen (fragment): large T antigen from SV40 (simian virus 40)
   5938..5958    +  CDS            lacZα (fragment): LacZα fragment of β-galactosidase; lacZ fragment
   5958..6032    -  CDS            VP1_SV40 (fragment): Experimental evidence at protein level: Swiss-Prot protein existence level 1. Forms an icosahedral capsid with a T=7 symmetry and a 40 nm diameter. The capsid is composed of 72 pentamers linked to each other by disulfide bonds and associated with VP2 or VP3 proteins. Binds to N- glycolylneuraminic analog of the ganglioside GM1 on the cell surface to provide virion attachment to target cell (PubMed:18353982). Once attached, the virion is internalized by caveolin-mediated endocytosis and traffics to the endoplasmic reticulum. Inside the endoplasmic reticulum, the protein folding machinery isomer
   6073..6284    +  promoter       EF-1α core promoter: core promoter for human elongation factor EF-1α
   6297..6565    +  LTR            5' LTR (truncated): truncated 5' long terminal repeat (LTR) from human T-cell leukemia virus (HTLV) type 1
   6607..7026    +  CDS            bsr: BSR_BACCE - Experimental evidence at protein level: Swiss-Prot protein existence level 1. Catalyzes the deamination of the cytosine moiety of the antibiotics blasticidin S, cytomycin and acetylblasticidin S. From Bacillus cereus.
   7056..7162    +  misc_feature   WPRE (fragment): woodchuck hepatitis virus posttranscriptional regulatory element
   7171..7292    +  polyA_signal   SV40 poly(A) signal: SV40 polyadenylation signal
   7310..7402    +  ncRNA          G-CSF SLDE: Accession: RF00183 - G-CSF factor stem-loop destabilising element (SLDE)
   8099..8566    +  CDS            B (fragment): PORTL_LAMBD - Experimental evidence at protein level: Swiss-Prot protein existence level 1. Forms the portal vertex of the capsid (PubMed:6228056, PubMed:6232391). This portal plays critical roles in head assembly, genome packaging, neck/tail attachment, and genome ejection (Probable). The portal protein multimerizes as a single ring-shaped homododecamer arranged around a central channel (PubMed:6232391). Binds to the terminase subunits to form the packaging machine (PubMed:7799432). From Escherichia phage lambda (Bacteriophage lambda).
   8604..8620    -  protein_bind   lac operator: The lac repressor binds to the lac operator to inhibit transcription in E. coli. This inhibition can be relieved by adding lactose or isopropyl-β-D-thiogalactopyranoside (IPTG). lac repressor encoded by lacI
   8628..8658    -  promoter       lac promoter: promoter for the E. coli lac operon
   8673..8694    -  protein_bind   CAP binding site: CAP binding activates transcription in the presence of cAMP. E. coli catabolite activator protein
   8707..8799    -  CDS            lacI (fragment): lac repressor; lacI; The lac repressor binds to the lac operator to inhibit transcription in E. coli. This inhibition can be relieved by adding lactose or isopropyl-β-D-thiogalactopyranoside (IPTG).
   8982..9570    -  rep_origin     ori: high-copy-number ColE1/pMB1/pBR322/pUC origin of replication
