>Addgene plasmid #129461 | pB-MultiplexedReporter-MOR170-1 | addgene full sequence | sequence record 258159 | Addgene NGS Result
GTACCAGACCCATCAAGTGCCACCTGACGTCTCCCTATCAGTGATAGAGAAGTCGACACGTCTCGAGCTC
CCTATCAGTGATAGAGAAGGTACGTCTAGAACGTCTCCCTATCAGTGATAGAGAAGTCGACACGTCTCGA
GCTCCCTATCAGTGATAGAGAAGGTACGTCTAGAACGTCTCCCTATCAGTGATAGAGAAGTCGACACGTC
TCGAGCTCCCTATCAGTGATAGAGAAGGTACGTCTAGAACGTCTCCCTATCAGTGATAGAGAAGTCGACA
CGTCTCGAGCTCCCTATCAGTGATAGAGAAGGTACCCCCTATATAAGCAGAGCTCGTTTAGTGAACCGTC
AGATCGCCTGGAGACGCCATCCACGCTGTTTTGACCTCCATAGAAGACACCGGGACCGATCCAGCCTGAG
CTCGTTTAGTGACCGTCAGATCACTAGAAGCTTTATTGCGGTAGTTTATCACAGTTAAATTGCTAACGCA
GTCAGTGCTTCTGGCCGCCACCATGAGACCCCAGATCCTGCTGCTCCTGGCCCTGCTGACCCTAGGCCTG
GCTCATATGAATGGCACAGAAGGCCCTAACTTCTACGTGCCCTTCTCCAATGCGACGGGTGTGGTACGCG
AATTCACGCGTATGCCACTCAATGCACAAAAGACTATGGAAAATGATTCTTCTGTGTCTGAGTTTATTCT
TATGGGACTGACAGACCAACCTGAGCTCCAGCTGCCCTTATTTGTTCTGTTCTTGGTGAACTACACAGTC
ACTGTGATGGGAAATTTGAGCTTAATGAATCTCATTTGCCTAAACTCAAACCTTCACACCCCCATGTACT
TTTTCATCTTCAACCTGTCCTTCATTGACTTCTGTTATTCAATGGTCTTTACCCCCAAAATGCTGATGGG
CTTTGTTGTAGAGAAGAACATCATCTCCTTCAGAGGATGCATGACTCAGCTGTTTTTCTTCCTATTTTTT
GTGAACTCTGAGAGTTATGTGCTGACAGCAATGGCCTATGATCGCTATGTGGCCATCTGTCAGCCACTGC
TCTACAAAGCTGTTATGTCACCTGGCATCTGCTTTCTATTGATATTTTGTACTTATTTGATGGGGCTTGT
TAGTGCCTTATTCCATACAGGTTTTATGATAAGGCTCAACTTTTGTGATTCTAATGTTATCAACCACTAT
ATGTGTGATATCTTCCCTCTCTTTCGGCTCTCCTGCAGTAGCACCTATCTCACTGAGCTTGTGAGCTCTG
CTGTGGTGGGTACAGCTATTATCTTATGTTGCCTCATTATCTTAATCTCTTATGGTATGATCCTTTACAA
TATCATTCATATGTCATCAGGTAAGGGTTGGTCCAAAGCCTTGGGCACTTGTGGTTCTCACATTATAACT
GTTAGCTTGTTCTATGTAACTGGGATGCTTGCTTATGTCAAGCCATCATCTGCTGAGACTGTGGGACAGG
GGAAAATTTTCTCAGTATTTTACACTTTTTTGGTGCCCATGCTGAATCCTCTTATTTACAGCCTCAGGAA
CAAGGATGTCAAACTTGCTGTGAAAAAAACCTGGAAGAGACTCACATGTTAAGCGGCCGCTTCGAGCAGA
CATGATAAGACCTGCAGGTGGAAAGACTCCTCAGCAGGGCCGACTCTTGTCCATGAGCGGCCGCTTCGAG
CAGACATGATAAGATACATTGATGAGTTTGGACAAACCACAACTAGAATGCAGTGAAAAAAATGCTTTAT
TTGTGAAATTTGTGATGCTATTGCTTTATTTGTAACCATTATAAGCTGCAATAAACAAGTTAACAACAAC
AATTGCATTCATTTTATGTTTCAGGTTCAGGGGGAGATGTGGGAGGTTTTTTAAAGCAAGTAAAACCTCT
ACAAATGTGGTAAAATCGATAAGGATCCGGGCTGGCGTAATAGCGAAGAGGGGATCCCCAGGAAGCTCCT
CTGTGTCCTCATAAACCCTAACCTCCTCTACTTGAGAGGACATTCCAATCATAGGGCGGCCGCGAAGGAT
CTGCGATCGCTCCGGTGCCCGTCAGTGGGCAGAGCGCACATCGCCCACAGTCCCCGAGAAGTTGGGGGGA
GGGGTCGGCAATTGAACGGGTGCCTAGAGAAGGTGGCGCGGGGTAAACTGGGAAAGTGATGTCGTGTACT
GGCTCCGCCTTTTTCCCGAGGGTGGGGGAGAACCGTATATAAGTGCAGTAGTCGCCGTGAACGTTCTTTT
TCGCAACGGGTTTGCCGCCAGAACACAGCTGAAGCTTCGAGGGGCTCGCATCTCTCCTTCACGCGCCCGC
CGCCCTACCTGAGGCCGCCATCCACGCCGGTTGAGTCGCGTTCTGCCGCCTCCCGCCTGTGGTGCCTCCT
GAACTGCGTCCGCCGTCTAGGTAAGTTTAAAGCTCAGGTCGAGACCGGGCCTTTGTCCGGCGCTCCCTTG
GAGCCTACCTAGACTCAGCCGGCTCTCCACGCTTTGCCTGACCCTGCTTGCTCAACTCTACGTCTTTGTT
TCGTTTTCTGTTCTGCGCCGTTACAGATCCAAGCTGTGACCGGCGCCTACGCTTATTCGTGCCGTGTTAT
ATGAAAACCTTCAACATCTCTCAGCAGGATCTGGAGCTGGTGGAGGTCGCCACTGAGAAGATCACCATGC
TCTATGAGGACAACAAGCACCATGTCGGGGCGGCCATCAGGACCAAGACTGGGGAGATCATCTCTGCTGT
CCACATTGAAGCCTACATTGGCAGGGTCACTGTCTGTGCTGAAGCCATTGCCATTGGGTCTGCTGTGAGC
AACGGGCAGAAGGACTTTGACACCATTGTGGCTGTCAGGCACCCCTACTCTGATGAGGTGGACAGATCCA
TCAGGGTGGTCAGCCCCTGTGGCATGTGTAGAGAGCTGATCTCTGACTATGCTCCTGACTGCTTTGTGCT
CATTGAGATGAATGGCAAGCTGGTCAAAACCACCATTGAGGAACTCATCCCCCTCAAGTACACCAGGAAC
TAAGGGCACAGCAATCAAAAGTAGTCGACAATCAACCTCTGGATTACAAAATTTGTGAAAGATTGACTGG
TATTCTTAACTATGTTGCTCCTTTTACGCTATGTGGATACGCTGCTTTAATGCCTTTGTATCATGCGTTA
ACTAAACTTGTTTATTGCAGCTTATAATGGTTACAAATAAAGCAATAGCATCACAAATTTCACAAATAAA
GCATTTTTTTCACTGCATTCTAGTTGTGGTTTGTCCAAACTCATCAATGTATCTTATCATGTCTGGAATT
GACTCAAATGATGTCAATTAGTCTATCAGAAGCTCATCTGGTCTCCCTTCCGGGGGACAAGACATCCCTG
TTTAATATTTAAACAGCAGTGTTCCCAAACTGGGTTCTTATATCCCTTGCTCTGGTCAACCAGGTTGCAG
GGTTTCCTGTCCTCACAGGAACGAAGTCCCTAAAGAAACAGTGGCAGCCAGGTTTAGCCCCGGAATTGAC
TGGATTCCTTTTTTAGGGCCCATTGGTATGGCTTTTTCCCCGTATCCCCCCAGGTGTCTGCAGGCTCAAA
GAGCAGCGAGAAGCGTTCAGAGGAAAGCGATCCCGTGCCACCTTCCCCGTGCCCGGGCTGTCCCCGCACG
CTGCCGGCTCGGGGATGCGGGGGGAGCGCCGGACCGGAGCGGAGCCCCGGGCGGCTCGCTGCTGCCCCCT
AGCGGGGGAGGGACGTAATTACATCCCTGGGGGCTTTGGGGGGGGGCTGTCCCTGATATCTATAACAAGA
AAATATATATATAATAAGTTATCACGTAAGTAGAACATGAAATAACAATATAATTATCGTATGAGTTAAA
TCTTAAAAGTCACGTAAAAGATAATCATGCGTCATTTTGACTCACGCGGTCGTTATAGTTCAAAATCAGT
GACACTTACCGCATTGACAAGCACGCCTCACGGGAGCTCCAAGCGGCGACTGAGATGTCCTAAATGCACA
GCGACGGATTCGCGCTATTTAGAAAGAGAGAGCAATATTTCAAGAATGCATGCGTCAATTTTACGCAGAC
TATCTTTCTAGGGTTAATCTAGCTGCATCAGGATCATATCGTCGGGTCTTTTTTCCGGCTCAGTCATCGC
CCAAGCTGGCGCTATCTGGGCATCGGGGAGGAAGAAGCCCGTGCCTTTTCCCGCGAGGTTGAAGCGGCAT
GGAAAGAGTTTGCCGAGGATGACTGCTGCTGCATTGACGTTGAGCGAAAACGCACGTTTACCATGATGAT
TCGGGAAGGTGTGGCCATGCACGCCTTTAACGGTGAACTGTTCGTTCAGGCCACCTGGGATACCAGTTCG
TCGCGGCTTTTCCGGACACAGTTCCGGATGGTCAGCCCGAAGCGCATCAGCAACCCGAACAATACCGGCG
ACAGCCGGAACTGCCGTGCCGGTGTGCAGATTAATGACAGCGGTGCGGCGCTGGGATATTACGTCAGCGA
GGACGGGTATCCTGGCTGGATGCCGCAGAAATGGACATGGATACCCCGTGAGTTACCCGGCGGGCGCGCT
TGGCGTAATCATGGTCATAGCTGTTTCCTGTGTGAAATTGTTATCCGCTCACAATTCCACACAACATACG
AGCCGGAAGCATAAAGTGTAAAGCCTGGGGTGCCTAATGAGTGAGCTAACTCACATTAATTGCGTTGCGC
TCACTGCCCGCTTTCCAGTCGGGAAACCTGTCGTGCCAGCTGCATTAATGAATCGGCCAACGCGCGGGGA
GAGGCGGTTTGCGTATTGGGCGCTCTTCCGCTTCCTCGCTCACTGACTCGCTGCGCTCGGTCGTTCGGCT
GCGGCGAGCGGTATCAGCTCACTCAAAGGCGGTAATACGGTTATCCACAGAATCAGGGGATAACGCAGGA
AAGAACATGTGAGCAAAAGGCCAGCAAAAGGCCAGGAACCGTAAAAAGGCCGCGTTGCTGGCGTTTTTCC
ATAGGCTCCGCCCCCCTGACGAGCATCACAAAAATCGACGCTCAAGTCAGAGGTGGCGAAACCCGACAGG
ACTATAAAGATACCAGGCGTTTCCCCCTGGAAGCTCCCTCGTGCGCTCTCCTGTTCCGACCCTGCCGCTT
ACCGGATACCTGTCCGCCTTTCTCCCTTCGGGAAGCGTGGCGCTTTCTCATAGCTCACGCTGTAGGTATC
TCAGTTCGGTGTAGGTCGTTCGCTCCAAGCTGGGCTGTGTGCACGAACCCCCCGTTCAGCCCGACCGCTG
CGCCTTATCCGGTAACTATCGTCTTGAGTCCAACCCGGTAAGACACGACTTATCGCCACTGGCAGCAGCC
ACTGGTAACAGGATTAGCAGAGCGAGGTATGTAGGCGGTGCTACAGAGTTCTTGAAGTGGTGGCCTAACT
ACGGCTACACTAGAAGAACAGTATTTGGTATCTGCGCTCTGCTGAAGCCAGTTACCTTCGGAAAAAGAGT
TGGTAGCTCTTGATCCGGCAAACAAACCACCGCTGGTAGCGGTGGTTTTTTTGTTTGCAAGCAGCAGATT
ACGCGCAGAAAAAAAGGATCTCAAGAAGATCCTTTGATCTTTTCTACGGGGTCTGACGCTCAGTGGAACG
AAAACTCACGTTAAGGGATTTTGGTCATGAGATTATCAAAAAGGATCTTCACCTAGATCCTTTTAAATTA
AAAATGAAGTTTTAAATCAATCTAAAGTATATATGAGTAAACTTGGTCTGACAGTTACCAATGCTTAATC
AGTGAGGCACCTATCTCAGCGATCTGTCTATTTCGTTCATCCATAGTTGCCTGACTCCCCGTCGTGTAGA
TAACTACGATACGGGAGGGCTTACCATCTGGCCCCAGTGCTGCAATGATACCGCGAGACCCACGCTCACC
GGCTCCAGATTTATCAGCAATAAACCAGCCAGCCGGAAGGGCCGAGCGCAGAAGTGGTCCTGCAACTTTA
TCCGCCTCCATCCAGTCTATTAATTGTTGCCGGGAAGCTAGAGTAAGTAGTTCGCCAGTTAATAGTTTGC
GCAACGTTGTTGCCATTGCTACAGGCATCGTGGTGTCACGCTCGTCGTTTGGTATGGCTTCATTCAGCTC
CGGTTCCCAACGATCAAGGCGAGTTACATGATCCCCCATGTTGTGCAAAAAAGCGGTTAGCTCCTTCGGT
CCTCCGATCGTTGTCAGAAGTAAGTTGGCCGCAGTGTTATCACTCATGGTTATGGCAGCACTGCATAATT
CTCTTACTGTCATGCCATCCGTAAGATGCTTTTCTGTGACTGGTGAGTACTCAACCAAGTCATTCTGAGA
ATAGTGTATGCGGCGACCGAGTTGCTCTTGCCCGGCGTCAATACGGGATAATACCGCGCCACATAGCAGA
ACTTTAAAAGTGCTCATCATTGGAAAACGTTCTTCGGGGCGAAAACTCTCAAGGATCTTACCGCTGTTGA
GATCCAGTTCGATGTAACCCACTCGTGCACCCAACTGATCTTCAGCATCTTTTACTTTCACCAGCGTTTC
TGGGTGAGCAAAAACAGGAAGGCAAAATGCCGCAAAAAAGGGAATAAGGGCGACACGGAAATGTTGAATA
CTCATACTCTTCCTTTTTCAATATTATTGAAGCATTTATCAGGGTTATTGTCTCATGAGCGGATACATAT
TTGAATGTATTTAGAAAAATAAACAAATAGGGGTTCCGCGCACATTTCCCCGAAAAGTGCCACCTAAATT
GTAAGCGTTAATATTTTGTTAAAATTCGCGTTAAATTTTTGTTAAATCAGCTCATTTTTTAACCAATAGG
CCGAAATCGGCAAAATCCCTTATAAATCAAAAGAATAGACCGAGATAGGGT
[37 nt withheld, positions 6842-6878]
AAAGAACGTGGACTCCAACGTCAAAGG
[49 nt withheld, positions 6906-6954]
T
[91 nt withheld, positions 6956-7046]
G
[124 nt withheld, positions 7048-7171]
CCCATTCGCCATTCAGGCTGCGCAACTGTTGGGAAGGGCGATCGGTGCGGGCCTCTTCGCTATTACGCCA
GCTGGCGAAAGGGGGATGTGCTGCAAGGCGATTAAGTTGGGTAACGCCAGGGTTTTCCCAGTCACGACGT
TGTAAAACGACGGCCAGTGAGCGCGCCTCGTTCATTCACGTTTTTGAACCCGTGGAGGACGGGCAGACTC
GCGGTGCAAATGTGTTTTACAGCGTGATGGAGCAGATGAAGATGCTCGACACGCTGCAGAACACGCAGCT
AGATTAACCCTAGAAAGATAATCATATTGTGACGTACGTTAAAGATAATCATGTGTAAAATTGACGCATG
TGTTTTATCGGTCTGTATATCGAGGTTTATTTATTAATTTGAATAGATATTAAGTTTTATTATATTTACA
CTTACATACTAATAATAAATTCAACAAACAATTTATTTATGTTTATTTATTTATTAAAAAAAACAAAAAC
TCAAAATTTCTTCTATAAAGTAACAAAACTTTTATGAGGGACAGCCCCCCCCCAAAGCCCCCAGGGATGT
AATTACGTCCCTCCCCCGCTAGGGGGCAGCAGCGAGCCGCCCGGGGCTCCGCTCCGGTCCGGCGCTCCCC
CCGCATCCCCGAGCCGGCAGCGTGCGGGGACAGCCCGGGCACGGGGAAGGTGGCACGGGATCGCTTTCCT
CTGAACGCTTCTCGCTGCTCTTTGAGCCTGCAGACACCTGGGGGGATACGGGGAAAAGGCCTCCACGGCC
ACTAGTATTATGCCCAGTACATGACCTTATGAACCGTCGTGACGTCAGACAGACCACGCGATCGCTCGAG
TCCGCCGGTCAATCCGGTGACGTCACGGGCCTCTTCGCTATTACGCCAGCTGGCGAAAGGGGGTTGACGT
CACATTAAATCGGCCAACGCGCGGGGAGAGGCGGTGACGTCAACAGGCATCGTGGTGTCACGCTCGTCGT
GACGTCAGTCGCTTTAACTGGCCCTGGCTTTGGCAGCCTGTGCTCAGCCTGACGTCAGAGGCCTGACGTC
AGAGAGCCTGACGTCAGAGAGCCTGACGTCAGAGAGCGGAGACTCTAGAGGGTATATAATGGAAGCTCGA
ATTCCAGCTTGGCATTCCGGTACTGTTGGTAAAATGGTGTCCAAGGGCGAAGAGGACAACATGGCCATCA
TCAAAGAATTCATGCGGTTCAAGGTGCACATGGAAGGCAGCGTGAACGGCCACGAGTTCGAGATTGAGGG
CGAGGGCGAAGGCAGACCCTACGAGGGAACACAGACCGCCAAGCTGAAAGTGACCAAGGGCGGACCCCTG
CCCTTCGCCTGGGATATCCTGAGCCCCCAGTTTATGTACGGCAGCAAGGCCTACGTGAAGCACCCCGCCG
ACATCCCCGACTACCTGAAGCTGAGCTTCCCCGAGGGCTTCAAGTGGGAGAGAGTGATGAACTTCGAGGA
CGGCGGCGTCGTGACCGTGACCCAGGATAGCTCTCTGCAGGACGGCGAGTTCATCTACAAAGTGAAGCTG
CGGGGCACCAACTTCCCCAGCGACGGACCCGTGATGCAGAAAAAGACCATGGGCTGGGAGGCCAGCAGCG
AGAGAATGTACCCTGAGGATGGCGCCCTGAAGGGCGAGATCAAGCAGCGGCTGAAACTGAAGGATGGCGG
CCACTACGACGCCGAAGTGAAAACCACCTACAAGGCCAAGAAACCCGTGCAGCTGCCTGGCGCCTACAAC
GTGAACATCAAGCTGGACATCACCAGCCACAACGAGGACTACACCATCGTGGAACAGTACGAGCGGGCCG
AGGGCAGACACTCTACAGGCGGAATGGACGAGCTGTACAAGTGAACGCGTGTGCTGTGGGCTCCTCGACG
CATCTGATTAAAGGGGGTACCTTATGTTCACAACTGGCGTGAATGTAACTGTATTCAGCGATGACCCACA
CAGGCATAGAGTGTCTGCTATTAATAACTATGCTCAAAAATTGTGTACCTTTAGCTTTTTAATTTGTAAA
GGGGTTAATAAGGAATATTTGATGTATAGTGCCTTGACTAGAACCGGTGCGATGACACACTAGTCCACAC
AGGCATAGAGTGTCTGCTATTAATAACTATGCTCAAAAATTGTGTACCTTTAGCTTTTTAATTTGTAAAG
GGGTTAATAAGGAATATTTGATGTATAGTGCCTTGACTAGAGATCATAATCAGCCATACCACATTTGTAG
AGGTTTTACTTGCTTTAAAAAACCTCCCACACCTCCCCCTGAACCTGAAACATAAAATGAATGCAATTGT
TGTTGTTAACTTGTTTATTGCAGCTTATAATGGTTACAAATAAAGCAATAGCATCACAAATTTCACAAAT
AAAGCATTTTTTTCACTGCATTCTAGTTGTGGTTTGTCCAAACTCATCAATGTATCTTATCATGTCTGGA
TCCCCAGGAAGCTCCTCTGTGTCCTCATAAACCCTAACCTCTGGATCCGAGGACATTCCAATCATAGGG
Features (pLannotate 1.2.2; 42 found; start..end, strand, type, name):
     31..51      +  promoter       tight TRE promoter (fragment): Tet-responsive promoter PTight, consisting of seven tet operator sequences followed by the minimal CMV promoter
     68..88      +  promoter       tight TRE promoter (fragment): Tet-responsive promoter PTight, consisting of seven tet operator sequences followed by the minimal CMV promoter
    105..125     +  promoter       tight TRE promoter (fragment): Tet-responsive promoter PTight, consisting of seven tet operator sequences followed by the minimal CMV promoter
    142..162     +  promoter       tight TRE promoter (fragment): Tet-responsive promoter PTight, consisting of seven tet operator sequences followed by the minimal CMV promoter
    179..199     +  promoter       tight TRE promoter (fragment): Tet-responsive promoter PTight, consisting of seven tet operator sequences followed by the minimal CMV promoter
    216..236     +  promoter       tight TRE promoter (fragment): Tet-responsive promoter PTight, consisting of seven tet operator sequences followed by the minimal CMV promoter
    253..273     +  promoter       tight TRE promoter (fragment): Tet-responsive promoter PTight, consisting of seven tet operator sequences followed by the minimal CMV promoter
    290..310     +  promoter       tight TRE promoter (fragment): Tet-responsive promoter PTight, consisting of seven tet operator sequences followed by the minimal CMV promoter
    318..363     +  promoter       TRE3GV promoter (fragment): 3rd-generation Tet-responsive promoter that can be activated by binding of Tet-On® 3G, optimized for retroviral and lentiviral vectors
    418..442     +  promoter       tight TRE promoter (fragment): Tet-responsive promoter PTight, consisting of seven tet operator sequences followed by the minimal CMV promoter
    567..629     +  CDS            OPSD1_ANGAN (fragment): Experimental evidence at protein level: Swiss-Prot protein existence level 1. Visual pigments such as rhodopsin and porphyropsin are light- absorbing molecules that mediate vision. Rhodopsin consists of an apoprotein, opsin, covalently linked to 11-cis-retinal. This receptor is coupled to the activation of phospholipase C. Porphyropsin consists of opsin covalently linked to 11-cis 3,4-didehydroretinal. From Anguilla anguilla (European freshwater eel) (Muraena anguilla).
    669..1568    +  CDS            Olfr1019: O1019_MOUSE - Also known as Mor180-1. Experimental evidence at protein level: Swiss-Prot protein existence level 1. Olfactory receptor that is activated by the binding of organosulfur odorants with thioether groups such as (methylthio)methanethiol (MTMT). The activity of this receptor is mediated by G proteins which activate adenylyl cyclase (Probable). From Mus musculus (Mouse).
   1690..1811    -  polyA_signal   SV40 poly(A) signal: SV40 polyadenylation signal
   1834..1902    -  CDS            large T antigen (fragment): large T antigen from SV40 (simian virus 40)
   1921..1941    +  CDS            lacZα (fragment): LacZα fragment of β-galactosidase; lacZ fragment
   1941..2039    -  CDS            VP1_SV40 (fragment): Experimental evidence at protein level: Swiss-Prot protein existence level 1. Forms an icosahedral capsid with a T=7 symmetry and a 40 nm diameter. The capsid is composed of 72 pentamers linked to each other by disulfide bonds and associated with VP2 or VP3 proteins. Binds to N- glycolylneuraminic analog of the ganglioside GM1 on the cell surface to provide virion attachment to target cell (PubMed:18353982). Once attached, the virion is internalized by caveolin-mediated endocytosis and traffics to the endoplasmic reticulum. Inside the endoplasmic reticulum, the protein folding machinery isomer
   2057..2268    +  promoter       EF-1α core promoter: core promoter for human elongation factor EF-1α
   2281..2549    +  LTR            5' LTR (truncated): truncated 5' long terminal repeat (LTR) from human T-cell leukemia virus (HTLV) type 1
   2591..3010    +  CDS            bsr: BSR_BACCE - Experimental evidence at protein level: Swiss-Prot protein existence level 1. Catalyzes the deamination of the cytosine moiety of the antibiotics blasticidin S, cytomycin and acetylblasticidin S. From Bacillus cereus.
   3040..3146    +  misc_feature   WPRE (fragment): woodchuck hepatitis virus posttranscriptional regulatory element
   3155..3276    +  polyA_signal   SV40 poly(A) signal: SV40 polyadenylation signal
   3294..3386    +  ncRNA          G-CSF SLDE: Accession: RF00183 - G-CSF factor stem-loop destabilising element (SLDE)
   4083..4550    +  CDS            B (fragment): PORTL_LAMBD - Experimental evidence at protein level: Swiss-Prot protein existence level 1. Forms the portal vertex of the capsid (PubMed:6228056, PubMed:6232391). This portal plays critical roles in head assembly, genome packaging, neck/tail attachment, and genome ejection (Probable). The portal protein multimerizes as a single ring-shaped homododecamer arranged around a central channel (PubMed:6232391). Binds to the terminase subunits to form the packaging machine (PubMed:7799432). From Escherichia phage lambda (Bacteriophage lambda).
   4588..4604    -  protein_bind   lac operator: The lac repressor binds to the lac operator to inhibit transcription in E. coli. This inhibition can be relieved by adding lactose or isopropyl-β-D-thiogalactopyranoside (IPTG). lac repressor encoded by lacI
   4612..4642    -  promoter       lac promoter: promoter for the E. coli lac operon
   4657..4678    -  protein_bind   CAP binding site: CAP binding activates transcription in the presence of cAMP. E. coli catabolite activator protein
   4691..4783    -  CDS            lacI (fragment): lac repressor; lacI; The lac repressor binds to the lac operator to inhibit transcription in E. coli. This inhibition can be relieved by adding lactose or isopropyl-β-D-thiogalactopyranoside (IPTG).
   4966..5554    -  rep_origin     ori: high-copy-number ColE1/pMB1/pBR322/pUC origin of replication
   5725..6585    -  CDS            AmpR: β-lactamase; bla; confers resistance to ampicillin, carbenicillin, and related antibiotics
   6586..6690    -  promoter       AmpR promoter: bla
   6743..7171    -  rep_origin     f1 ori (sequence partly withheld): f1 bacteriophage origin of replication; arrow indicates direction of (+) strand synthesis
   7176..7331    -  CDS            lacZα (fragment): LacZα fragment of β-galactosidase; lacZ fragment
   7333..7452    +  CDS            B (fragment): PORTL_LAMBD - Experimental evidence at protein level: Swiss-Prot protein existence level 1. Forms the portal vertex of the capsid (PubMed:6228056, PubMed:6232391). This portal plays critical roles in head assembly, genome packaging, neck/tail attachment, and genome ejection (Probable). The portal protein multimerizes as a single ring-shaped homododecamer arranged around a central channel (PubMed:6232391). Binds to the terminase subunits to form the packaging machine (PubMed:7799432). From Escherichia phage lambda (Bacteriophage lambda).
   7948..7972    +  enhancer       CMV enhancer (fragment): human cytomegalovirus immediate early enhancer
   8037..8074    -  CDS            lacZα (fragment): LacZα fragment of β-galactosidase; lacZ fragment
   8124..8151    -  CDS            bla(M) (fragment): β-lactamase lacking the signal sequence; bla(M); allows cytosolic expression of β-lactamase
   8267..8298    +  promoter       minP: minimal TATA-box promoter with low basal activity
   8325..9032    +  CDS            mCherry: mCherry is a basic (constitutively fluorescent) red fluorescent protein published in 2004, derived from Discosoma sp.. It is reported to be a very rapidly-maturing monomer with low acid sensitivity.
   9127..9243    +  CDS            large T antigen (fragment): large T antigen from SV40 (simian virus 40)
   9265..9386    +  CDS            large T antigen (fragment): large T antigen from SV40 (simian virus 40)
   9383..9466    +  CDS            large T antigen (fragment): large T antigen from SV40 (simian virus 40)
   9489..9623    +  polyA_signal   SV40 poly(A) signal: SV40 polyadenylation signal
