[The description below was written by a language model from this plasmid's Addgene catalogue record and pLannotate feature annotations shown in this document.]
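Description:
pB-MultiplexedReporter-MOR170-1 is a roughly 9.7 kb piggyBac transposon plasmid built on a commercial pB-CMV mammalian expression backbone. It is designed to integrate both an odorant receptor and its own reporter gene into mammalian cell genomes. It is propagated in E. coli as a high-copy plasmid with a ColE1/pUC-type origin and ampicillin resistance, and it also carries an f1 origin. In mammalian cells, selection is with blasticidin: a bsr deaminase gene is driven by the EF-1α core promoter joined to an HTLV-1 LTR fragment, followed by a WPRE fragment and an SV40 polyadenylation signal. The automated annotation does not call the piggyBac terminal repeats, so their positions are not documented in the feature tables. The depositor and sequenced versions give essentially the same feature map.

The receptor cassette places mouse MOR170-1 (Olfr895) under a Tet-On-responsive TRE promoter, seen as an array of tet operator repeats plus a minimal promoter, so expression is inducible. The receptor carries N-terminal LUCY and Rho tags. The Rho tag appears in the annotation as a short rhodopsin-like fragment, and such tags are commonly used to improve surface expression of odorant receptors. The annotation tool labels the open reading frame by homology to a related mouse olfactory receptor, Olfr1019, rather than Olfr895.

A separate reporter unit has a minimal TATA-box promoter (minP) driving mCherry with an SV40 polyadenylation signal. According to the catalogue, this is a barcoded cAMP response element (CRE) reporter, although neither the CRE sites nor the barcode are individually annotated. Ligand activation of the receptor raises cAMP and induces the barcoded transcript, so pooled cell lines carrying different receptors can be read out together by RNA sequencing in multiplexed GPCR–ligand screens.
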