Addgene plasmid #129461: pB-MultiplexedReporter-MOR170-1
Purpose: piggyBac transposon vector encoding the receptor MOR170-1 and the barcoded CRE reporter gene
Depositing lab: Sriram Kosuri. Depositing organization: University of California, Los Angeles (UCLA). Publication: A Scalable, Multiplexed Assay for Decoding GPCR-Ligand Interactions with RNA Sequencing. Jones EM, Jajoo R, Cancilla D, Lubock NB, Wang J, Satyadi M, Cheung R, de March C, Bloom JS, Matsunami H, Kosuri S. Cell Syst. 2019 Mar 27;8(3):254-260.e6. doi: 10.1016/j.cels.2019.02.009. Epub 2019 Mar 20. PubMed 30904378.
Backbone
  Vector backbone: pB-CMV expression vector
  Backbone manufacturer: SBI
  Backbone size w/o insert (bp): 8608
  Total vector size (bp): 9688
  Vector type: Mammalian Expression, Synthetic Biology
  Selectable markers: Blasticidin
Growth in bacteria
  Bacterial resistance: Ampicillin, 100 μg/mL
  Growth temperature: 37°C
  Growth strain: DH5alpha
  Copy number: High Copy
Gene/Insert
  Gene/Insert name: MOR170-1 (alt name: Olfr895)
  Species: M. musculus (mouse)
  Insert size (bp): 1080
  GenBank ID: AY073215.1
  Entrez Gene: Olfr895 (a.k.a. MOR170-1)
  Promoter: TRE (Tet-On)
  Tag / fusion protein: LUCY tag, Rho tag (N terminal on insert)
  Cloning method: Gibson Cloning
  Sequencing primers: 5′ GCTTTATTGCGGTAGTTTATCACAG; 3′ CTGCTGAGGAGTCTTTCC
Terms and licenses: Academic/Nonprofit Terms; Industry Terms: Not Available to Industry
How to cite: pB-MultiplexedReporter-MOR170-1 was a gift from Sriram Kosuri (Addgene plasmid # 129461 ; http://n2t.net/addgene:129461 ; RRID:Addgene_129461)
